>Addgene plasmid #210685 | pGL0_165 [aad(9)] | addgene full sequence | sequence record 417310 | Addgene NGS Result
TCGCGCGTTTCGGTGATGACGGTGAAAACCTCTGACACATGCAGCTCCCCTAGACGGTCACAGCTTGTCT
GTAAGCGGATGCCGGGAGCAGACAAGCCCGTCAGGGCGCGTCAGCGGGTGTTGGCGGGTGTCGGGGCTGG
CTTAACTATGCGGCATCAGAGCAGATTGTACTGAGAGTGCACCAAATGCGGTGTGAAATACCGCACAGAT
GCGTAAGGAGAAAATACCGCATCAGGCGCCATTCGCCATTCAGGCTGCGCAACTGTTGGGAAGGGCGATC
GGTGCGGGCCTCATCGCTATTACGCCAGCTGGCGAAAGGGGGATGTGCTGCAAGGCGATTAAGTTGGGTA
ACGCCAGGGTTTTCCCAGTCACGACGTTGTAAAACGACGGCCAGTGCAACGCGATGACGATGGATAGCGA
TTCATCGATGAGCTGACCCGATCGCCGCCGCCGGAGGGTTGCGTTTGAGACAGGCGACAGATTAGCGTGC
GAACAGCACGCTATTGTTGTATCATTACTCGCATCCATTCTCAGGCTGTCTCGTCTCGTCTCCGAGGTCT
CAAATGTTGAATACATACGAACAAATTAATAAAGTGAAAAAAATACTTCGGAAACATTTAAAAAATAACC
TTATTGGTACTTACATGTTTGGATCAGGAGTTGAGAGTGGACTAAAACCAAATAGTGATCTTGACTTTTT
AGTCGTCGTATCTGAACCATTGACAGATCAAAGTAAAGAAATACTTATACAAAAAATTAGACCTATTTCA
AAGAAAATAGGAGATAAAAGCAACTTACGATATATTGAATTAACAATTATTATTCAGCAAGAAATGGTAC
CGTGGAATCATCCTCCCAAACAAGAATTTATTTATGGAGAATGGTTACAAGAGCTTTATGAACAAGGATA
CATTCCTCAGAAGGAATTAAATTCAGATTTAACCATAATGCTTTACCAAGCAAAACGAAAAAATAAAAGA
ATATACGGAAATTATGACTTAGAGGAATTACTACCTGATATTCCATTTTCTGATGTGAGACGCGCCATTA
TGGATTCGTCAGAGGAATTAATAGATAATTATCAGGATGATGAAACCAACTCTATATTAACTTTATGCCG
TATGATTTTAACTATGGACACGGGTAAAATCATACCAAAAGATATTGCGGGAAATGCAGTGGCTGAATCT
TCTCCATTAGAACATAGGGAGAGAATTTTGTTAGCAGTTCGTAGTTATCTTGGAGAGAATATTGAATGGA
CTAATGAAAATGTAAATTTAACTATAAACTATTTAAATAACAGATTAAAAAAATTATAAGCTTTGAGACC
ACCCCAGGATACATAGATTACCACAACTCCGAGCCCTTCCACCTAGCGTGCTAACCACGCACGCTATTGT
TGTATATCAGTTCTGGACCAGCGAGCTGTGCTGCGACTCGTGGCGTAATCATGGTCATAGCTGTTTCCTG
TGTGAAATTGTTATCCGCTCACAATTCCACACAACATACGAGCCGGAAGCATAAAGTGTAAAGCCTGGGG
TGCCTAATGAGTGAGCTAACTCACATTAATTGCGTTGCGCTCACTGCCCGCTTTCCAGTCGGGAAACCTG
TCGTGCCAGCTGCATTAATGAATCGGCCAACGCGCGGGGAGAGGCGGTTTGCGTATTGGGCGCTCTTCCG
CTTCCTCGCTCACTGACTCGCTGCGCTCGGTCGTTCGGCTGCGGCGAGCGGTATCAGCTCACTCAAAGGC
GGTAATACGGTTATCCACAGAATCAGGGGATAACGCAGGAAAGAACATGTGAGCAAAAGGCCAGCAAAAG
GCCAGGAACCGTAAAAAGGCCGCGTTGCTGGCGTTTTTCCATAGGCTCCGCCCCCCTGACGAGCATCACA
AAAATCGACGCTCAAGTCAGAGGTGGCGAAACCCGACAGGACTATAAAGATACCAGGCGTTTCCCCCTGG
AAGCTCCCTCGTGCGCTCTCCTGTTCCGACCCTGTCGCTTACCGGATACCTGTCCGCCTTTCTCCCTTCG
GGAAGCGTGGCGCTTTCTCATAGCTCACGCTGTAGGTATCTCAGTTCGGTGTAGGTCGTTCGCTCCAAGC
TGGGCTGTGTGCACGAACCCCCCGTTCAGCCCGACCGCTGCGCCTTATCCGGTAACTATCGTCTTGAGTC
CAACCCGGTAAGACACGACTTATCGCCACTGGCAGCAGCCACTGGTAACAGGATTAGCAGAGCGAGGTAT
GTAGGCGGTGCTACAGAGTTCTTGAAGTGGTGGCCTAACTACGGCTACACTAGAAGAACAGTATTTGGTA
TCTGCGCTCTGCTGAAGCCAGTTACCTTCGGAAAAAGAGTTGGTAGCTCTTGATCCGGCAAACAAACCAC
CGCTGGTAGCGGTGGTTTTTTTGTTTGCAAGCAGCAGATTACGCGCAGAAAAAAAGGATCTCAAGAAGAT
CCTTTGATCTTTTCTACGGGGTCTGACGCTCAGTGGAACGAAAACTCACGTTAAGGGATTTTGGTCATGA
GATTATCAAAAAGGATCTTCACCTAGATCCTTTTAAATTAAAAATGAAGTTTTAAATCAATCTAAAGTAT
ATATGAGTAAACTTGGTCTGACAGTTACCAATGCTTAATCAGTGAGGCACCTATCTCAGCGATCTGTCTA
TTTCGTTCATCCATAGTTGCCTGACTCCCCGTCGTGTAGATAACTACGATACGGGAGGGCTTACCATCTG
GCCCCAGTGCTGCAATGATACCGCGAGATCCACGCTCACCGGCTCCAGATTTATCAGCAATAAACCAGCC
AGCCGGAAGGGCCGAGCGCAGAAGTGGTCCTGCAACTTTATCCGCCTCCATCCAGTCTATTAATTGTTGC
CGGGAAGCTAGAGTAAGTAGTTCGCCAGTTAATAGTTTGCGCAACGTTGTTGCCATTGCTACAGGCATCG
TGGTGTCACGCTCGTCGTTTGGTATGGCTTCATTCAGCTCCGGTTCCCAACGATCAAGGCGAGTTACATG
ATCCCCCATGTTGTGCAAAAAAGCGGTTAGCTCCTTCGGTCCTCCGATCGTTGTCAGAAGTAAGTTGGCC
GCAGTGTTATCACTCATGGTTATGGCAGCACTGCATAATTCTCTTACTGTCATGCCATCCGTAAGATGCT
TTTCTGTGACTGGTGAGTACTCAACCAAGTCATTCTGAGAATAGTGTATGCGGCGACCGAGTTGCTCTTG
CCCGGCGTCAATACGGGATAATACCGCGCCACATAGCAGAACTTTAAAAGTGCTCATCATTGGAAAACGT
TCTTCGGGGCGAAAACTCTCAAGGATCTTACCGCTGTTGAGATCCAGTTCGATGTAACCCACTCGTGCAC
CCAACTGATCTTCAGCATCTTTTACTTTCACCAGCGTTTCTGGGTGAGCAAAAACAGGAAGGCAAAATGC
CGCAAAAAAGGGAATAAGGGCGACACGGAAATGTTGAATACTCATACTCTACCTTTTTCAATATTATTGA
AGCATTTATCAGGGTTATTGTCTCATGAGCGGATACATATTTGAATGTATTTAGAAAAATAAACAAATAG
GGGTTCCGCGCACATTTCCCCGAAAAGTGCCACCTGACGTCTAAGAAACCATTATTATCATGACATTAAC
CTATAAAAATAGGCGTATCACGAGGCCCTTTCATCTCGCGCGTTTCGGTGCACGAGGCCCTTTCATC
Features (pLannotate 1.2.2; 11 found; start..end, strand, type, name):
    137..236     +  misc_feature   bom (fragment): basis of mobility region from pBR322
    242..396     -  CDS            lacZα (fragment): LacZα fragment of β-galactosidase; lacZ fragment
    567..1316    +  CDS            spc: S9AD_ENTFL - Also known as aad9 From Enterococcus faecalis (Streptococcus faecalis).
   1478..1494    -  protein_bind   lac operator: The lac repressor binds to the lac operator to inhibit transcription in E. coli. This inhibition can be relieved by adding lactose or isopropyl-β-D-thiogalactopyranoside (IPTG). lac repressor encoded by lacI
   1502..1532    -  promoter       lac promoter: promoter for the E. coli lac operon
   1547..1568    -  protein_bind   CAP binding site: CAP binding activates transcription in the presence of cAMP. E. coli catabolite activator protein
   1581..1673    -  CDS            lacI (fragment): lac repressor; lacI; The lac repressor binds to the lac operator to inhibit transcription in E. coli. This inhibition can be relieved by adding lactose or isopropyl-β-D-thiogalactopyranoside (IPTG).
   1856..2444    -  rep_origin     ori: high-copy-number ColE1/pMB1/pBR322/pUC origin of replication
   2615..3475    -  CDS            AmpR: β-lactamase; bla; confers resistance to ampicillin, carbenicillin, and related antibiotics
   3476..3580    -  promoter       AmpR promoter: bla
   3707..35      +  CDS            rop (fragment) (across the origin): Rop protein, which maintains plasmids at low copy number; rop
