[The description below was written by a language model from this plasmid's Addgene catalogue record and pLannotate feature annotations shown in this document.]
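Description:
pGL0_165 [aad(9)] is a Level 0 part plasmid for modular synthetic-biology assembly, built on the pUCIDT (Amp) Golden Gate backbone. It is a small (about 3.7 kb) high-copy E. coli cloning vector that replicates from a ColE1/pUC-type origin and is selected with ampicillin through the β-lactamase gene (AmpR) driven by its native bla promoter. The annotated backbone also carries remnants typical of pUC-derived vectors: a fragment of the pBR322 basis-of-mobility region, short fragments of rop and lacI, and a lac promoter with its CAP binding site and lac operator facing a lacZα fragment.

The stored part lies between the lac regulatory region and the lacZα remnant, interrupting what would otherwise be the lacZα cloning site. It is aad(9), also annotated as spc, a roughly 750 bp coding sequence from Enterococcus faecalis. This gene encodes a spectinomycin adenylyltransferase, a resistance marker widely used in Gram-positive as well as Gram-negative bacteria. It lies on the opposite strand to the lac promoter, and the feature table annotates no dedicated promoter, ribosome binding site or terminator around it. The record therefore does not show whether the part is a bare coding sequence or includes its own expression signals. The flanking Type IIS restriction sites and overhangs expected in a Golden Gate part are also not annotated, and the cloning method is listed as unknown.

As a Level 0 part, the plasmid serves as a sequence-verified source of a spectinomycin resistance module. That module would be excised and combined with other parts, such as origins, promoters and cargo, into higher-level vectors. The record does not specify the downstream assemblies or target hosts.
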