Addgene plasmid #210685: pGL0_165 [aad(9)]
Purpose: Level 0 part
Depositing lab: Charlie Gilbert & Nili Ostrov & Cultivarium Tools. Depositing organization: Cultivarium, Convergent Research.
Backbone
  Vector backbone: pUCIDT (Amp) Golden Gate
  Vector type: Synthetic Biology
Growth in bacteria
  Bacterial resistance: Ampicillin, 100 μg/mL
  Growth temperature: 37°C
  Growth strain: DH5alpha
  Copy number: High Copy
Gene/Insert
  Gene/Insert name: aad(9)
  Species: Enterococcus faecalis
  Cloning method: Unknown
Resource information
  A portion of this plasmid was derived from a plasmid made by: https://pubmed.ncbi.nlm.nih.gov/19445976/
Terms and licenses: Academic/Nonprofit Terms; Industry Terms: Not Available to Industry
How to cite: pGL0_165 [aad(9)] was a gift from Charlie Gilbert & Nili Ostrov & Cultivarium Tools (Addgene plasmid # 210685 ; http://n2t.net/addgene:210685 ; RRID:Addgene_210685)
